Addgene plasmid #231922: MERS-CoV spike first3KO mutant
Purpose: For expression of MERS-CoV spike protein with glycan deletion at N1176, N1213, N1225 by implementing Asn-to-Gln mutation
Depositing lab: Sriram Neelamegham. Depositing organization: University at Buffalo (SUNY Buffalo). Publication: Conserved role of spike S2 domain N-glycosylation across betacoronaviruses. Yang Q, Kelkar A, Manicassamy B, Neelamegham S. Npj Viruses. 2025 Jan 25;3(1):4. doi: 10.1038/s44298-024-00085-7. PubMed 40295734.
Backbone
  Vector backbone: pcDNA3.3
  Vector type: Mammalian Expression
Growth in bacteria
  Bacterial resistance: Ampicillin, 100 μg/mL
  Growth temperature: 37°C
  Growth strain: DH5alpha
  Copy number: High Copy
Gene/Insert
  Gene/Insert name: spike first3KO
  Species: MERS-CoV
  Mutation: N1176Q, N1213Q, N1225Q
  Entrez Gene: S (a.k.a. G128_gp02)
  Promoter: CMV
  Cloning method: Other
Resource information
  A portion of this plasmid was derived from a plasmid made by: David Nemazee, Plasmid pCDNA3.3_MERS_D12 (Addgene #170448)
Terms and licenses: Academic/Nonprofit Terms; Industry Terms: Not Available to Industry
How to cite: MERS-CoV spike first3KO mutant was a gift from Sriram Neelamegham (Addgene plasmid # 231922 ; http://n2t.net/addgene:231922 ; RRID:Addgene_231922)
