[The description below was written by a language model from this plasmid's Addgene catalogue record and pLannotate feature annotations shown in this document.]
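Description:
MERS-CoV spike first3KO mutant is a mammalian expression plasmid built on the pcDNA3.3 backbone, about 9.5 kb in the sequenced record, that encodes a glycosylation-site mutant of the Middle East respiratory syndrome coronavirus spike (S) glycoprotein. It is propagated in E. coli as a high-copy plasmid through a ColE1/pUC-type origin and selected with ampicillin via the β-lactamase gene. An f1 phage origin is also present, along with short lac promoter/operator, lacI and bom remnants that are backbone leftovers rather than functional parts of the design.

The spike open reading frame is driven by the human cytomegalovirus immediate-early enhancer and promoter and is followed by an HSV thymidine kinase polyadenylation signal, giving strong constitutive expression in transfected mammalian cells. The insert carries three Asn-to-Gln substitutions, N1176Q, N1213Q and N1225Q, each of which removes the acceptor asparagine of an N-linked glycosylation site and so prevents glycan attachment at that position while making a conservative side-chain change. A separate SV40 early promoter drives a neomycin phosphotransferase gene terminated by an SV40 poly(A) signal, which would allow G418 selection of stable mammalian transfectants. The short ble and bGH poly(A) annotations are fragments only.

According to the record, part of the plasmid derives from an earlier pcDNA3.3 MERS spike construct. The associated work concerns the role of N-glycosylation in the spike S2 domain across betacoronaviruses, so this plasmid serves to compare a glycan-deleted spike with its parental counterpart. No epitope tags or reporters are annotated, and the record does not specify the particular assays used.
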