Features (pLannotate 1.2.2; 18 found; start..end, strand, type, name):
    110..489     +  enhancer       CMV enhancer: human cytomegalovirus immediate early enhancer
    490..693     +  promoter       CMV promoter: human cytomegalovirus (CMV) immediate early promoter
    826..4869    +  CDS            S (sequence partly withheld): SPIKE_MERS1 - Experimental evidence at protein level: Swiss-Prot protein existence level 1. [Spike protein S2']: Acts as a viral fusion peptide which is unmasked following S2 cleavage occurring upon virus endocytosis. From Middle East respiratory syndrome-related coronavirus (isolate United Kingdom/H123990006/2012) (MERS-CoV) (Betacoronavirus England 1).
   4954..5002    +  polyA_signal   HSV TK poly(A) signal: herpes simplex virus thymidine kinase polyadenylation signal (Cole and Stacy, 1985)
   5093..5109    -  polyA_signal   bGH poly(A) signal (fragment): bovine growth hormone polyadenylation signal
   5204..5632    +  rep_origin     f1 ori (sequence partly withheld): f1 bacteriophage origin of replication; arrow indicates direction of (+) strand synthesis
   5646..5975    +  promoter       SV40 promoter: SV40 enhancer and early promoter
   6042..6833    +  CDS            neo: KKA2_KLEPN - Also known as kan, nptII. Experimental evidence at protein level: Swiss-Prot protein existence level 1. Resistance to kanamycin, neomycin, paromomycin, ribostamycin, butirosin and gentamicin B. From Klebsiella pneumoniae.
   6859..7017    +  CDS            ble (fragment): BLE_KLEPN - Experimental evidence at protein level: Swiss-Prot protein existence level 1. Binding protein with a strong affinity to the bleomycin family of antibiotics. Binds to CL990; an antimitotic-antibiotic compound. From Klebsiella pneumoniae.
   7012..7133    +  polyA_signal   SV40 poly(A) signal: SV40 polyadenylation signal
   7206..7222    -  protein_bind   lac operator: The lac repressor binds to the lac operator to inhibit transcription in E. coli. This inhibition can be relieved by adding lactose or isopropyl-β-D-thiogalactopyranoside (IPTG). lac repressor encoded by lacI
   7230..7260    -  promoter       lac promoter: promoter for the E. coli lac operon
   7275..7296    -  protein_bind   CAP binding site: CAP binding activates transcription in the presence of cAMP. E. coli catabolite activator protein
   7309..7401    -  CDS            lacI (fragment): lac repressor; lacI; The lac repressor binds to the lac operator to inhibit transcription in E. coli. This inhibition can be relieved by adding lactose or isopropyl-β-D-thiogalactopyranoside (IPTG).
   7584..8172    -  rep_origin     ori: high-copy-number ColE1/pMB1/pBR322/pUC origin of replication
   8343..9203    -  CDS            AmpR: β-lactamase; bla; confers resistance to ampicillin, carbenicillin, and related antibiotics
   9204..9308    -  promoter       AmpR promoter: bla
   9367..9419    -  misc_feature   bom (fragment): basis of mobility region from pBR322
>Addgene plasmid #231922 | MERS-CoV spike first3KO mutant | addgene full sequence | sequence record 464530 | Addgene NGS Result
AAAATTTAAGCTACAACAAGGCAAGGCTTGACCGACAATTGCATGAAGAATCTGCTTAGGGTTAGGCGTT
TTGCGCTGCTTCGCGATGTACGGGCCAGATATACGCGTTGACATTGATTATTGACTAGTTATTAATAGTA
ATCAATTACGGGGTCATTAGTTCATAGCCCATATATGGAGTTCCGCGTTACATAACTTACGGTAAATGGC
CCGCCTGGCTGACCGCCCAACGACCCCCGCCCATTGACGTCAATAATGACGTATGTTCCCATAGTAACGC
CAATAGGGACTTTCCATTGACGTCAATGGGTGGAGTATTTACGGTAAACTGCCCACTTGGCAGTACATCA
AGTGTATCATATGCCAAGTACGCCCCCTATTGACGTCAATGACGGTAAATGGCCCGCCTGGCATTATGCC
CAGTACATGACCTTATGGGACTTTCCTACTTGGCAGTACATCTACGTATTAGTCATCGCTATTACCATGG
TGATGCGGTTTTGGCAGTACATCAATGGGCGTGGATAGCGGTTTGACTCACGGGGATTTCCAAGTCTCCA
CCCCATTGACGTCAATGGGAGTTTGTTTTGGCACCAAAATCAACGGGACTTTCCAAAATGTCGTAACAAC
TCCGCCCCATTGACGCAAATGGGCGGTAGGCGTGTACGGTGGGAGGTCTATATAAGCAGAGCTCGTTTAG
TGAACCGTCAGATCGCCTGGAGACGCCATCCACGCTGTTTTGACCTCCATAGAAGACACCGGGACCGATC
CAGCCTCCGGACTGAGCTCCTTAAGGTTAACTCTAGAGAATTCGGATCCGCCACCATGATCCACTCCGTG
TTTCTGCTGATGTTCCTGCTGACCCCTACCGAGAGCTATGTGGACGTGGGCCCCGATTCTGTGAAGTCCG
CCTGCATCGAAGTGGACATCCAGCAGACCTTTTTCGACAAGACCTGGCCTCGGCCTATCGACGTGTCCAA
GGCCGACGGCATCATCTACCCTCAAGGCCGGACCTACAGCAACATCACCATTACCTACCAGGGGCTGTTC
CCCTACCAAGGCGATCACGGCGATATGTACGTGTACTCTGCCGGACACGCCACCGGCACCACACCTCAGA
AACTGTTCGTGGCCAACTACAGCCAGGACGTGAAGCAGTTCGCCAACGGCTTTGTTGTGCGGATTGGCGC
CGCTGCCAATAGCACAGGCACAGTGATCATCAGCCCTAGCACCAGCGCCACCATCCGGAAGATCTACCCT
GCCTTTATGCTGGGCAGCAGCGTGGGCAATTTCAGCGACGGCAAGATGGGCAGATTCTTCAATCACACCC
TGGTGCTGCTGCCTGATGGCTGTGGAACACTGCTGAGAGCCTTCTACTGCATCCTGGAACCTCGGAGCGG
CAATCACTGTCCTGCCGGCAATAGCTACACCAGCTTCGCCACCTATCACACCCCTGCCACCGATTGCTCC
GACGGCAACTACAACAGAAACGCCAGCCTGAACAGCTTCAAAGAGTACTTCAACCTGCGGAACTGCACCT
TCATGTACACCTACAATATCACCGAGGACGAGATCCTCGAGTGGTTCGGCATCACACAGACAGCTCAGGG
CGTGCACCTGTTCAGCAGCAGATACGTGGACCTGTACGGCGGCAACATGTTCCAGTTTGCCACACTGCCC
GTGTACGACACCATCAAGTACTACAGCATCATCCCTCACAGCATCCGGTCCATCCAGAGCGACAGAAAAG
CCTGGGCCGCCTTCTACGTGTACAAGCTCCAGCCTCTGACCTTCCTGCTGGACTTTAGCGTGGACGGCTA
CATCAGACGGGCCATCGACTGCGGCTTCAACGATCTGTCTCAGCTGCACTGCTCCTACGAGAGCTTCGAC
GTGGAAAGCGGCGTGTACAGCGTGTCCAGCTTTGAGGCCAAGCCTAGCGGCTCTGTGGTGGAACAAGCTG
AAGGC
[627 nt withheld, positions 1966-2592]
TTCGCCAATGACACCAAGATCGCCAGCCAGCTGGGCAACTGCGTGGAATACTCTCTCTACGGCGTTAGCG
GCAGAGGCGTGTTCCAGAATTGCACCGCCGTGGGCGTCCGCCAGCAGAGATTTGTGTACGACGCCTACCA
GAACCTCGTGGGCTACTACAGCGACGACGGCAATTACTACTGCCTGCGGGCCTGTGTGTCCGTGCCTGTG
TCTGTGATCTACGACAAAGAGACAAAGACCCACGCCACACTGTTCGGCAGCGTGGCCTGTGAACACATCA
GCTCCACCATGAGCCAGTACTCCAGGTCCACCAGATCCATGCTGAAGCGGCGGGATAGCACCTACGGACC
TCTGCAAACACCTGTGGGCTGTGTGCTGGGCCTCGTGAATAGCAGCCTGTTCGTCGAGGACTGCAAGCTG
CCTCTGGGCCAGTCTTTGTGTGCCCTGCCAGACACACCCTCCACACTGACACCTAGATCTGTGCGCTCTG
TGCCCGGCGAAATGAGACTGGCCTCTATCGCCTTTAATCACCCCATCCAGGTGGACCAGCTGAACTCCAG
CTACTTCAAGCTGAGCATCCCCACCAACTTCAGCTTCGGCGTGACCCAAGAGTACATCCAGACCACAATC
CAGAAAGTGACCGTGGATTGCAAGCAGTACGTGTGCAACGGCTTCCAGAAGTGCGAACAGCTGCTCAGAG
AGTACGGCCAGTTCTGCTCCAAGATCAATCAGGCCCTGCACGGCGCCAACCTGAGACAGGATGATAGCGT
GCGGAACCTGTTCGCCTCCGTGAAGTCCTCTCAGAGCAGCCCTATCATCCCTGGCTTCGGCGGCGACTTT
AATCTGACCCTGCTGGAACCTGTGTCCATCAGCACCGGCTCCAGAAGCGCCAGATCTGCCATTGAGGACC
TGCTGTTCGACAAAGTGACCATTGCCGATCCTGGCTACATGCAGGGCTACGACGATTGCATGCAGCAGGG
ACCTGCCAGCGCCAGGGATCTGATTTGTGCCCAGTATGTGGCCGGCTACAAGGTGCTGCCTCCTCTGATG
GACGTGAACATGGAAGCCGCCTACACCTCTAGCCTGCTGGGATCTATTGCTGGCGTTGGCTGGACAGCCG
GCCTGTCTAGCTTTGCCGCTATTCCCTTCGCTCAGAGCATCTTCTACCGGCTGAATGGCGTCGGGATCAC
CCAGCAGGTTCTGAGCGAGAACCAGAAGCTGATCGCCAACAAGTTCAACCAGGCTCTGGGCGCCATGCAG
ACCGGCTTTACCACAACAAACGAGGCCTTTCAGAAAGTGCAGGACGCCGTGAACAACAACGCCCAGGCAC
TGTCTAAGCTGGCCTCCGAGCTGAGCAATACCTTCGGAGCCATCTCTGCCAGCATCGGCGACATCATCCA
GAGACTGGACGTGCTGGAACAGGACGCCCAGATCGACAGACTGATCAACGGCAGACTGACCACACTGAAC
GCCTTCGTGGCCCAGCAGCTCGTCAGAAGTGAAAGCGCTGCACTGTCTGCTCAGCTGGCCAAGGACAAAG
TCAACGAGTGCGTGAAGGCCCAGAGCAAGAGATCCGGCTTTTGTGGCCAGGGCACCCACATCGTGTCCTT
CGTGGTCAATGCCCCTAACGGCCTGTACTTTATGCACGTGGGCTATTACCCCAGCAACCACATCGAGGTG
GTGTCCGCCTACGGACTGTGTGACGCCGCCAATCCTACCAACTGTATCGCCCCTGTGAACGGCTACTTCA
TCAAGACCCAGAACACCCGGATCGTGGACGAGTGGTCTTACACCGGCAGCAGCTTTTACGCCCCTGAGCC
TATCACCTCTCTGAACACCAAATACGTGGCCCCTCAAGTGACATACCAGCAGATCTCCACCAACCTGCCT
CCACCTCTGCTGGGCCAGTCCACCGGCATCGATTTCCAGGACGAGCTGGACGAGTTCTTCAAGAACGTGT
CCACCAGCATTCCCAACTTCGGCAGCCTGACACAGATCAACACCACACTGCTGGACCTGACCTACGAAAT
GCTGTCCCTGCAACAGGTGGTCAAGGCCCTGAACGAGAGCTACATCGACCTGAAAGAGCTGGGGAACTAC
ACCTACTACAACAAGTGGCCCTGGTACATCTGGCTGGGCTTTATCGCTGGACTGGTGGCACTGGCCCTGT
GCGTGTTCTTCATCCTGTGCTGTACCGGCTGCGGCACCAATTGCATGGGCAAGCTGAAATGCAACCGGTG
CTGCGACAGATAACTCGAGCCATGGAAGCTTGATATCTAACTGACTGAACCGGTGGTACCAAACGGGGGA
GGCTAACTGAAACACGGAAGGAGACAATACCGGAAGGAACCCGCGCTATGACGGCAATAAAAAGACAGAA
TAAAACGCACGGGTGTTGGGTCGTTTGTTCATAAACGCGGGGTTCGGTCCCAGGGCTGGCACTCTGTCGA
TACCCCACCGAGACCCCATTGGGGCCAATACGCCCGCGTTTCTTCCTTTTCCCCACCCCACCCCCCAAGT
TCGGGTGAAGGCCCAGGGCTCGCAGCCAACGTCGGGGCGGCAGGCCCTGCCATAGCAGATCTGCGCAGCT
GGGGCTCTAGGGGGTATCCCC
[124 nt withheld, positions 5204-5327]
C
[91 nt withheld, positions 5329-5419]
A
[49 nt withheld, positions 5421-5469]
CCTTTGACGTTGGAGTCCACGTTCTTT
[37 nt withheld, positions 5497-5533]
ACCCTATCTCGGTCTATTCTTTTGATTTATAAGGGATTTTGCCGATTTCGGCCTATTGGTTAAAAAATGA
GCTGATTTAACAAAAATTTAACGCGAATTAATTCTGTGGAATGTGTGTCAGTTAGGGTGTGGAAAGTCCC
CAGGCTCCCCAGCAGGCAGAAGTATGCAAAGCATGCATCTCAATTAGTCAGCAACCAGGTGTGGAAAGTC
CCCAGGCTCCCCAGCAGGCAGAAGTATGCAAAGCATGCATCTCAATTAGTCAGCAACCATAGTCCCGCCC
CTAACTCCGCCCATCCCGCCCCTAACTCCGCCCAGTTCCGCCCATTCTCCGCCCCATGGCTGACTAATTT
TTTTTATTTATGCAGAGGCCGAGGCCGCCTCTGCCTCTGAGCTATTCCAGAAGTAGTGAGGAGGCTTTTT
TGGAGGCCTAGGCTTTTGCAAAAAGCTCCCGGGAGCTTGTATATCCATTTTCGGATCTGATCAAGAGACA
GGATGAGGATCGTTTCGCATGATTGAACAAGATGGATTGCACGCAGGTTCTCCGGCCGCTTGGGTGGAGA
GGCTATTCGGCTATGACTGGGCACAACAGACAATCGGCTGCTCTGATGCCGCCGTGTTCCGGCTGTCAGC
GCAGGGGCGCCCGGTTCTTTTTGTCAAGACCGACCTGTCCGGTGCCCTGAATGAACTGCAGGACGAGGCA
GCGCGGCTATCGTGGCTGGCCACGACGGGCGTTCCTTGCGCAGCTGTGCTCGACGTTGTCACTGAAGCGG
GAAGGGACTGGCTGCTATTGGGCGAAGTGCCGGGGCAGGATCTCCTGTCATCTCACCTTGCTCCTGCCGA
GAAAGTATCCATCATGGCTGATGCAATGCGGCGGCTGCATACGCTTGATCCGGCTACCTGCCCATTCGAC
CACCAAGCGAAACATCGCATCGAGCGAGCACGTACTCGGATGGAAGCCGGTCTTGTCGATCAGGATGATC
TGGACGAAGAGCATCAGGGGCTCGCGCCAGCCGAACTGTTCGCCAGGCTCAAGGCGCGCATGCCCGACGG
CGAGGATCTCGTCGTGACCCATGGCGATGCCTGCTTGCCGAATATCATGGTGGAAAATGGCCGCTTTTCT
GGATTCATCGACTGTGGCCGGCTGGGTGTGGCGGACCGCTATCAGGACATAGCGTTGGCTACCCGTGATA
TTGCTGAAGAGCTTGGCGGCGAATGGGCTGACCGCTTCCTCGTGCTTTACGGTATCGCCGCTCCCGATTC
GCAGCGCATCGCCTTCTATCGCCTTCTTGACGAGTTCTTCTGAGCGGGACTCTGGGGTTCGCGAAATGAC
CGACCAAGCGACGCCCAACCTGCCATCACGAGATTTCGATTCCACCGCCGCCTTCTATGAAAGGTTGGGC
TTCGGAATCGTTTTCCGGGACGCCGGCTGGATGATCCTCCAGCGCGGGGATCTCATGCTGGAGTTCTTCG
CCCACCCCAACTTGTTTATTGCAGCTTATAATGGTTACAAATAAAGCAATAGCATCACAAATTTCACAAA
TAAAGCATTTTTTTCACTGCATTCTAGTTGTGGTTTGTCCAAACTCATCAATGTATCTTATCATGTCTGT
ATACCGTCGACCTCTAGCTAGAGCTTGGCGTAATCATGGTCATAGCTGTTTCCTGTGTGAAATTGTTATC
CGCTCACAATTCCACACAACATACGAGCCGGAAGCATAAAGTGTAAAGCCTGGGGTGCCTAATGAGTGAG
CTAACTCACATTAATTGCGTTGCGCTCACTGCCCGCTTTCCAGTCGGGAAACCTGTCGTGCCAGCTGCAT
TAATGAATCGGCCAACGCGCGGGGAGAGGCGGTTTGCGTATTGGGCGCTCTTCCGCTTCCTCGCTCACTG
ACTCGCTGCGCTCGGTCGTTCGGCTGCGGCGAGCGGTATCAGCTCACTCAAAGGCGGTAATACGGTTATC
CACAGAATCAGGGGATAACGCAGGAAAGAACATGTGAGCAAAAGGCCAGCAAAAGGCCAGGAACCGTAAA
AAGGCCGCGTTGCTGGCGTTTTTCCATAGGCTCCGCCCCCCTGACGAGCATCACAAAAATCGACGCTCAA
GTCAGAGGTGGCGAAACCCGACAGGACTATAAAGATACCAGGCGTTTCCCCCTGGAAGCTCCCTCGTGCG
CTCTCCTGTTCCGACCCTGCCGCTTACCGGATACCTGTCCGCCTTTCTCCCTTCGGGAAGCGTGGCGCTT
TCTCATAGCTCACGCTGTAGGTATCTCAGTTCGGTGTAGGTCGTTCGCTCCAAGCTGGGCTGTGTGCACG
AACCCCCCGTTCAGCCCGACCGCTGCGCCTTATCCGGTAACTATCGTCTTGAGTCCAACCCGGTAAGACA
CGACTTATCGCCACTGGCAGCAGCCACTGGTAACAGGATTAGCAGAGCGAGGTATGTAGGCGGTGCTACA
GAGTTCTTGAAGTGGTGGCCTAACTACGGCTACACTAGAAGAACAGTATTTGGTATCTGCGCTCTGCTGA
AGCCAGTTACCTTCGGAAAAAGAGTTGGTAGCTCTTGATCCGGCAAACAAACCACCGCTGGTAGCGGTGG
TTTTTTTGTTTGCAAGCAGCAGATTACGCGCAGAAAAAAAGGATCTCAAGAAGATCCTTTGATCTTTTCT
ACGGGGTCTGACGCTCAGTGGAACGAAAACTCACGTTAAGGGATTTTGGTCATGAGATTATCAAAAAGGA
TCTTCACCTAGATCCTTTTAAATTAAAAATGAAGTTTTAAATCAATCTAAAGTATATATGAGTAAACTTG
GTCTGACAGTTACCAATGCTTAATCAGTGAGGCACCTATCTCAGCGATCTGTCTATTTCGTTCATCCATA
GTTGCCTGACTCCCCGTCGTGTAGATAACTACGATACGGGAGGGCTTACCATCTGGCCCCAGTGCTGCAA
TGATACCGCGAGACCCACGCTCACCGGCTCCAGATTTATCAGCAATAAACCAGCCAGCCGGAAGGGCCGA
GCGCAGAAGTGGTCCTGCAACTTTATCCGCCTCCATCCAGTCTATTAATTGTTGCCGGGAAGCTAGAGTA
AGTAGTTCGCCAGTTAATAGTTTGCGCAACGTTGTTGCCATTGCTACAGGCATCGTGGTGTCACGCTCGT
CGTTTGGTATGGCTTCATTCAGCTCCGGTTCCCAACGATCAAGGCGAGTTACATGATCCCCCATGTTGTG
CAAAAAAGCGGTTAGCTCCTTCGGTCCTCCGATCGTTGTCAGAAGTAAGTTGGCCGCAGTGTTATCACTC
ATGGTTATGGCAGCACTGCATAATTCTCTTACTGTCATGCCATCCGTAAGATGCTTTTCTGTGACTGGTG
AGTACTCAACCAAGTCATTCTGAGAATAGTGTATGCGGCGACCGAGTTGCTCTTGCCCGGCGTCAATACG
GGATAATACCGCGCCACATAGCAGAACTTTAAAAGTGCTCATCATTGGAAAACGTTCTTCGGGGCGAAAA
CTCTCAAGGATCTTACCGCTGTTGAGATCCAGTTCGATGTAACCCACTCGTGCACCCAACTGATCTTCAG
CATCTTTTACTTTCACCAGCGTTTCTGGGTGAGCAAAAACAGGAAGGCAAAATGCCGCAAAAAAGGGAAT
AAGGGCGACACGGAAATGTTGAATACTCATACTCTTCCTTTTTCAATATTATTGAAGCATTTATCAGGGT
TATTGTCTCATGAGCGGATACATATTTGAATGTATTTAGAAAAATAAACAAATAGGGGTTCCGCGCACAT
TTCCCCGAAAAGTGCCACCTGACGTCGACGGATCGGGAGATCTCCCGATCCCCTATGGTGCACTCTCAGT
ACAATCTGCTCTGATGCCGCATAGTTAAGCCAGTATCTGCTCCCTGCTTGTGTGTTGGAGGTCGCTGAGT
AGTGCGCGAGC
